>Addgene plasmid #32907 | pEGFP-rNFM | depositor full sequence | sequence record 38889 | pEGFP-rNFM sequence 7464 bps
TAGTTATTAATAGTAATCAATTACGGGGTCATTAGTTCATAGCCCATATATGGAGTTCCGCGTTACATAA
CTTACGGTAAATGGCCCGCCTGGCTGACCGCCCAACGACCCCCGCCCATTGACGTCAATAATGACGTATG
TTCCCATAGTAACGCCAATAGGGACTTTCCATTGACGTCAATGGGTGGAGTATTTACGGTAAACTGCCCA
CTTGGCAGTACATCAAGTGTATCATATGCCAAGTACGCCCCCTATTGACGTCAATGACGGTAAATGGCCC
GCCTGGCATTATGCCCAGTACATGACCTTATGGGACTTTCCTACTTGGCAGTACATCTACGTATTAGTCA
TCGCTATTACCATGGTGATGCGGTTTTGGCAGTACATCAATGGGCGTGGATAGCGGTTTGACTCACGGGG
ATTTCCAAGTCTCCACCCCATTGACGTCAATGGGAGTTTGTTTTGGCACCAAAATCAACGGGACTTTCCA
AAATGTCGTAACAACTCCGCCCCATTGACGCAAATGGGCGGTAGGCGTGTACGGTGGGAGGTCTATATAA
GCAGAGCTGGTTTAGTGAACCGTCAGATCCGCTAGCGCTACCGGTCGCCACCATGGTGAGCAAGGGCGAG
GAGCTGTTCACCGGGGTGGTGCCCATCCTGGTCGAGCTGGACGGCGACGTAAACGGCCACAAGTTCAGCG
TGTCCGGCGAGGGCGAGGGCGATGCCACCTACGGCAAGCTGACCCTGAAGTTCATCTGCACCACCGGCAA
GCTGCCCGTGCCCTGGCCCACCCTCGTGACCACCCTGACCTACGGCGTGCAGTGCTTCAGCCGCTACCCC
GACCACATGAAGCAGCACGACTTCTTCAAGTCCGCCATGCCCGAAGGCTACGTCCAGGAGCGCACCATCT
TCTTCAAGGACGACGGCAACTACAAGACCCGCGCCGAGGTGAAGTTCGAGGGCGACACCCTGGTGAACCG
CATCGAGCTGAAGGGCATCGACTTCAAGGAGGACGGCAACATCCTGGGGCACAAGCTGGAGTACAACTAC
AACAGCCACAACGTCTATATCATGGCCGACAAGCAGAAGAACGGCATCAAGGTGAACTTCAAGATCCGCC
ACAACATCGAGGACGGCAGCGTGCAGCTCGCCGACCACTACCAGCAGAACACCCCCATCGGCGACGGCCC
CGTGCTGCTGCCCGACAACCACTACCTGAGCACCCAGTCCGCCCTGAGCAAAGACCCCAACGAGAAGCGC
GATCACATGGTCCTGCTGGAGTTCGTGACCGCCGCCGGGATCACTCTCGGCATGGACGAGCTGTACAAGT
CCGGACTCAGATCTCGAGCTCAAGCTTCGAATTCTGCAGTCGACGGTACCGCGGGCCCAATTCCGGCCTC
CAAGATGAGCTACACGCTGGACTCGCTGGGCAACCCGTCCGCCTACCGGCGGGTCACCGAGACCCGCTCC
AGCTTCAGTCGTGTGAGCGGTTCCCCGTCCAGCGGCTTCCGCTCGCAGTCCTGGTCCCGCGGCTCGCCCA
GCACCGTGTCCTCCTCCTACAAGCGCAGCGCGCTCGCCCCGCGCCTCGCCTACAGCTCGGCTATGCTCAG
CTCGGCCGAGAGCAGCCTCGACTTCAGCCAGTCCTCTTCGCTGCTTAACGGCGGCTCCGGCGGCGACTAC
AAGCTGTCCCGCTCCAACGAGAAAGAGCAGCTGCAGGGGCTGAACGACCGCTTCGCCGGCTACATCGAGA
AAGTGCACTACTTGGAACAACAGAACAAGGAGATCGAGGCAGAGATCCACGCGCTGCGGCAGAAGCAGGC
CTCGCACGCCCAGCTGGGTGACGCTTACGACCAGGAGATCCGAGAGCTGCGCGCCACCCTGGAGATGGTG
AATCACGAGAAGGCTCAAGTGCAGCTGGACTCTGATCACTTGGAGGAAGACATCCACCGGCTCAAGGAGC
GCTTCGAGGAGGAGGCGCGGCTGCGGGACGACACCGAGGCTGCCATCCGGGCGCTGCGCAAAGACATAGA
GGAGTCGTCGATGGTTAAGGTGGAGCTGGACAAGAAGGTGCAGTCGCTGCAGGATGAGGTGGCCTTCCTG
CGGAGCAATCACGAAGAGGAGGTGGCCGACCTGCTGGCCCAGATCCAGGCGTCGCACATCACCGTAGAGC
GCAAAGACTACCTGAAGACAGACATCTCCACGGCGCTGAAAGAGATCCGCTCCCAGCTCGAGTGTCACTC
CGACCAGAACATGCACCAGGCCGAAGAGTGGTTCAAATGCCGCTACGCCAAGCTCACCGAGGCGGCCGAG
CAGAACAAGGAGGCCATCCGCTCCGCTAAAGAAGAGATCGCCGAGTACCGGCGCCAGCTGCAGTCCAAGA
GCATTGAGCTCGAGTCGGTGCGAGGCACTAAGGAGTCCCTGGAACGGCAGCTCAGCGACATCGAGGAGCG
CCACAACCACGACCTCAGCAGCTACCAGGACACCATCCAGCAGCTGGAAAATGAGCTTCGGGGAACAAAG
TGGGAAATGGCTCGTCATTTGCGAGAATACCAGGATCTCCTTAACGTCAAGATGGCTCTGGACATCGAGA
TCGCCGCATATAGGAAACTACTGGAGGGTGAAGAGACCAGATTTAGCACATTTTCAGGAAGCATCACTGG
GCCTCTGTACACACACCGACAGCCCTCAGTCACAATATCCAGTAAGATTCAGAAGACCAAAGTCGAGGCC
CCCAAGCTCAAGGTCCAACACAAATTTGTGGAGGAGATCATTGAGGAGACTAAAGTGGAAGATGAGAAGT
CAGAAATGGAAGACGCCCTCACAGTCATTGCAGAGGAATTGGCAGCCTCTGCCAAAGAGGAGAAAGAAGA
GGCAGAAGAAAAGGAAGAGGAACCGGAAGTTGAAAAGTCTCCCGTGAAGTCTCCTGAGGCTAAGGAAGAG
GAGGAAGGGGAAAAGGAGGAAGAAGAGGAAGGCCAAGAGGAAGAAGAGGAGGAAGATGAAGGTGTCAAGT
CAGACCAGGCAGAAGAGGGAGGATCTGAGAAGGAAGGCTCGAGTGAAAAGGATGAAGGTGAGCAAGAAGA
AGAAGGGGAAACTGAGGCAGAAGGTGAAGGAGAGGAAGCAGAAGCTAAGGAGGAAAAGAAAACAGAGGGA
AAGGTCGAGGAAATGGCTATCAAGGAGGAAATCAAGGTCGAGAAGCCCGAGAAAGCCAAGTCCCCTGTGC
CAAAATCACCCGTGGAAGAAGTAAAGCCAAAACCAGAAGCCAAAGCCGGAAAGGATGAGCAGAAGGAGGA
AGAGAAAGTTGAGGAGAAGAAGGAGGTAGCCAAGGAATCACCCAAGGAAGAGAAGGTGGAGAAAAAGGAG
GAGAAGCCAAAAGATGTCCCAGATAAAAAGAAGGCTGAGTCCCCAGTGAAAGAAAAGGCCGTAGAGGAAA
TGATCACCATTACTAAGTCGGTAAAGGTGAGCCTGGAGAAAGACACCAAAGAGGAGAAGCCTCAGCAGCA
GGAGAAGGTGAAGGAGAAGGCAGAGGAGGAGGGGGGTAGTGAGGAGGAAGTGGGTGACAAAAGCCCGCAA
GAATCCAAGAAGGAAGACATAGCTATCAATGGGGAGGTGGAAGGAAAAGAGGAGGAGGAGCAGGAAACTC
AGGAGAAGGGCAGTGGGCAAGAGGAGGAGAAAGGGGTGGTCACTAATGGCTTAGATGTGAGCCCTGCGGA
GGAAAAGAAAGGGGAGGATAGAAGTGATGACAAAGTGGTGGTGACCAAGAAGGTAGAAAAAATCACCAGC
GAGGGAGGCGATGGTGCTACCAAATACATCACCAAATCTGTTACTGTCACTCAAAAGGTTGAAGAGCATG
AGGAGACCTTTGAGGAGAAGCTGGTGTCAACTAAAAAGGTAGAAAAGGTCACTTCACATGCCATAGTCAA
GGAAGTCACCCAGGGTGACTAAGATCGGAGTCCATTGCAAAAGGTTAAGCCATACAACAATTTCAAAATG
CATGTGATTGACAGCTTCAAAACAGAATGGGTTCTCCCATGAGGGCTCCAGACATTGTATTTTCCTTTGT
GCAATATGAGGGAACTGCATGCAAGCTCAGGGTGCCCCCCTCCTCAGTCCTTGGGGGAATTGGGATCCAC
CGGATCTAGATAACTGATCATAATCAGCCATACCACATTTGTAGAGGTTTTACTTGCTTTAAAAAACCTC
CCACACCTCCCCCTGAACCTGAAACATAAAATGAATGCAATTGTTGTTGTTAACTTGTTTATTGCAGCTT
ATAATGGTTACAAATAAAGCAATAGCATCACAAATTTCACAAATAAAGCATTTTTTTCACTGCATTCTAG
TTGTGGTTTGTCCAAACTCATCAATGTATCTTAACGCGTAAATTGTAAGCGTTAATATTTTGTTAAAATT
CGCGTTAAATTTTTGTTAAATCAGCTCATTTTTTAACCAATAGGCCGAAATCGGCAAAATCCCTTATAAA
TCAAAAGAATAGACCGAGATAGGGT
[37 nt withheld, positions 4506-4542]
AAAGAACGTGGACTCCAACGTCAAAGG
[49 nt withheld, positions 4570-4618]
T
[91 nt withheld, positions 4620-4710]
G
[124 nt withheld, positions 4712-4835]
CAGGTGGCACTTTTCGGGGAAATGTGCGCGGAACCCCTATTTGTTTATTTTTCTAAATACATTCAAATAT
GTATCCGCTCATGAGACAATAACCCTGATAAATGCTTCAATAATATTGAAAAAGGAAGAGTCCTGAGGCG
GAAAGAACCAGCTGTGGAATGTGTGTCAGTTAGGGTGTGGAAAGTCCCCAGGCTCCCCAGCAGGCAGAAG
TATGCAAAGCATGCATCTCAATTAGTCAGCAACCAGGTGTGGAAAGTCCCCAGGCTCCCCAGCAGGCAGA
AGTATGCAAAGCATGCATCTCAATTAGTCAGCAACCATAGTCCCGCCCCTAACTCCGCCCATCCCGCCCC
TAACTCCGCCCAGTTCCGCCCATTCTCCGCCCCATGGCTGACTAATTTTTTTTATTTATGCAGAGGCCGA
GGCCGCCTCGGCCTCTGAGCTATTCCAGAAGTAGTGAGGAGGCTTTTTTGGAGGCCTAGGCTTTTGCAAA
GATCGATCAAGAGACAGGATGAGGATCGTTTCGCATGATTGAACAAGATGGATTGCACGCAGGTTCTCCG
GCCGCTTGGGTGGAGAGGCTATTCGGCTATGACTGGGCACAACAGACAATCGGCTGCTCTGATGCCGCCG
TGTTCCGGCTGTCAGCGCAGGGGCGCCCGGTTCTTTTTGTCAAGACCGACCTGTCCGGTGCCCTGAATGA
ACTGCAAGACGAGGCAGCGCGGCTATCGTGGCTGGCCACGACGGGCGTTCCTTGCGCAGCTGTGCTCGAC
GTTGTCACTGAAGCGGGAAGGGACTGGCTGCTATTGGGCGAAGTGCCGGGGCAGGATCTCCTGTCATCTC
ACCTTGCTCCTGCCGAGAAAGTATCCATCATGGCTGATGCAATGCGGCGGCTGCATACGCTTGATCCGGC
TACCTGCCCATTCGACCACCAAGCGAAACATCGCATCGAGCGAGCACGTACTCGGATGGAAGCCGGTCTT
GTCGATCAGGATGATCTGGACGAAGAGCATCAGGGGCTCGCGCCAGCCGAACTGTTCGCCAGGCTCAAGG
CGAGCATGCCCGACGGCGAGGATCTCGTCGTGACCCATGGCGATGCCTGCTTGCCGAATATCATGGTGGA
AAATGGCCGCTTTTCTGGATTCATCGACTGTGGCCGGCTGGGTGTGGCGGACCGCTATCAGGACATAGCG
TTGGCTACCCGTGATATTGCTGAAGAGCTTGGCGGCGAATGGGCTGACCGCTTCCTCGTGCTTTACGGTA
TCGCCGCTCCCGATTCGCAGCGCATCGCCTTCTATCGCCTTCTTGACGAGTTCTTCTGAGCGGGACTCTG
GGGTTCGAAATGACCGACCAAGCGACGCCCAACCTGCCATCACGAGATTTCGATTCCACCGCCGCCTTCT
ATGAAAGGTTGGGCTTCGGAATCGTTTTCCGGGACGCCGGCTGGATGATCCTCCAGCGCGGGGATCTCAT
GCTGGAGTTCTTCGCCCACCCTAGGGGGAGGCTAACTGAAACACGGAAGGAGACAATACCGGAAGGAACC
CGCGCTATGACGGCAATAAAAAGACAGAATAAAACGCACGGTGTTGGGTCGTTTGTTCATAAACGCGGGG
TTCGGTCCCAGGGCTGGCACTCTGTCGATACCCCACCGAGACCCCATTGGGGCCAATACGCCCGCGTTTC
TTCCTTTTCCCCACCCCACCCCCCAAGTTCGGGTGAAGGCCCAGGGCTCGCAGCCAACGTCGGGGCGGCA
GGCCCTGCCATAGCCTCAGGTTACTCATATATACTTTAGATTGATTTAAAACTTCATTTTTAATTTAAAA
GGATCTAGGTGAAGATCCTTTTTGATAATCTCATGACCAAAATCCCTTAACGTGAGTTTTCGTTCCACTG
AGCGTCAGACCCCGTAGAAAAGATCAAAGGATCTTCTTGAGATCCTTTTTTTCTGCGCGTAATCTGCTGC
TTGCAAACAAAAAAACCACCGCTACCAGCGGTGGTTTGTTTGCCGGATCAAGAGCTACCAACTCTTTTTC
CGAAGGTAACTGGCTTCAGCAGAGCGCAGATACCAAATACTGTCCTTCTAGTGTAGCCGTAGTTAGGCCA
CCACTTCAAGAACTCTGTAGCACCGCCTACATACCTCGCTCTGCTAATCCTGTTACCAGTGGCTGCTGCC
AGTGGCGATAAGTCGTGTCTTACCGGGTTGGACTCAAGACGATAGTTACCGGATAAGGCGCAGCGGTCGG
GCTGAACGGGGGGTTCGTGCACACAGCCCAGCTTGGAGCGAACGACCTACACCGAACTGAGATACCTACA
GCGTGAGCTATGAGAAAGCGCCACGCTTCCCGAAGGGAGAAAGGCGGACAGGTATCCGGTAAGCGGCAGG
GTCGGAACAGGAGAGCGCACGAGGGAGCTTCCAGGGGGAAACGCCTGGTATCTTTATAGTCCTGTCGGGT
TTCGCCACCTCTGACTTGAGCGTCGATTTTTGTGATGCTCGTCAGGGGGGCGGAGCCTATGGAAAAACGC
CAGCAACGCGGCCTTTTTACGGTTCCTGGCCTTTTGCTGGCCTTTTGCTCACATGTTCTTTCCTGCGTTA
TCCCCTGATTCTGTGGATAACCGTATTACCGCCATGCAT
Features (pLannotate 1.2.2; 15 found; start..end, strand, type, name):
     61..364     +  enhancer       CMV enhancer: human cytomegalovirus immediate early enhancer
    365..568     +  promoter       CMV promoter: human cytomegalovirus (CMV) immediate early promoter
    613..1329    +  CDS            EGFP: EGFP is a basic (constitutively fluorescent) green fluorescent protein published in 1996, derived from Aequorea victoria. It is reported to be a rapidly-maturing weak dimer with moderate acid sensitivity.
   1330..1388    +  misc_feature   MCS (fragment): multiple cloning site
   1405..3939    +  CDS            Nefm: NFM_RAT - Also known as Nef3, Nfm. Experimental evidence at protein level: Swiss-Prot protein existence level 1. Neurofilaments usually contain three intermediate filament proteins: NEFL, NEFM, and NEFH which are involved in the maintenance of neuronal caliber. May additionally cooperate with the neuronal intermediate filament proteins PRPH and INA to form neuronal filamentous networks (By similarity). From Rattus norvegicus (Rat).
   4145..4229    +  CDS            large T antigen (fragment): large T antigen from SV40 (simian virus 40)
   4252..4373    +  polyA_signal   SV40 poly(A) signal: SV40 polyadenylation signal
   4407..4835    -  rep_origin     f1 ori (sequence partly withheld): f1 bacteriophage origin of replication; arrow indicates direction of (+) strand synthesis
   4862..4966    +  promoter       AmpR promoter: bla
   4968..5325    +  promoter       SV40 promoter: SV40 enhancer and early promoter
   5360..6154    +  CDS            NeoR/KanR: aminoglycoside phosphotransferase from Tn5; aph(3')-II (or nptII); confers resistance to neomycin, kanamycin, and G418 (Geneticin®)
   6175..6327    +  CDS            ble (fragment): BLE_KLEPN - Experimental evidence at protein level: Swiss-Prot protein existence level 1. Binding protein with a strong affinity to the bleomycin family of antibiotics. Binds to CL990; an antimitotic-antibiotic compound. From Klebsiella pneumoniae.
   6386..6433    +  polyA_signal   HSV TK poly(A) signal: herpes simplex virus thymidine kinase polyadenylation signal (Cole and Stacy, 1985)
   6524..6540    -  polyA_signal   bGH poly(A) signal (fragment): bovine growth hormone polyadenylation signal
   6762..7350    +  rep_origin     ori: high-copy-number ColE1/pMB1/pBR322/pUC origin of replication
