[The description below was written by a language model from this plasmid's Addgene catalogue record and pLannotate feature annotations shown in this document.]
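Description:
pEGFP-rNFM is a mammalian expression plasmid built on the Clontech pEGFP-C1 backbone that produces rat neurofilament protein M (NFM, gene Nefm) fused at its N-terminus to EGFP. The deposited full sequence is 7,464 nt. Expression is driven by the human cytomegalovirus immediate-early enhancer and promoter, which sit directly upstream of the EGFP coding sequence. EGFP is followed by a remnant of the multiple cloning site that serves as a short linker, then the rat Nefm open reading frame. The transcript is terminated by the SV40 polyadenylation signal. The rat cDNA was inserted by restriction cloning at ApaI, with the 5′ site retained and the 3′ site destroyed. The recorded insert size of about 3.3 kb is larger than the annotated Nefm coding region, so some flanking cDNA sequence probably accompanies it.

The plasmid is propagated in E. coli from a high-copy ColE1/pUC-type origin, and an f1 origin is also present. A single Tn5 aminoglycoside phosphotransferase gene (NeoR/KanR) provides both selections. A bacterial bla-type promoter drives it for kanamycin resistance in bacteria, and the SV40 enhancer/early promoter drives it for G418 selection in mammalian cells, with an HSV TK polyadenylation signal downstream. The short large T antigen, ble and bGH poly(A) fragments in the annotation look like partial matches within backbone sequence rather than functional elements.

The construct labels neurofilaments fluorescently in living cells. It was first described in a study of the movement of axonal neurofilaments, where the EGFP tag allows direct imaging of the tagged NFM.
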