Addgene plasmid #32907: pEGFP-rNFM
Purpose: Mammalian expression construct driving the expression of a fluorescent fusion protein consisting of EGFP linked to the N-terminus of rat neurofilament protein M
Depositing lab: Anthony Brown. Depositing organization: Ohio State University. Publication: Rapid movement of axonal neurofilaments interrupted by prolonged pauses. Wang L, Ho CL, Sun D, Liem RK, Brown A. Nat Cell Biol. 2000 Mar;2(3):137-41. 10.1038/35004008 PubMed 10707083.
Backbone
  Vector backbone: pEGFP-C1
  Backbone manufacturer: Clontech
  Backbone size w/o insert (bp): 4134
  Vector type: Mammalian Expression
  Selectable markers: Neomycin (select with G418)
Growth in bacteria
  Bacterial resistance: Kanamycin, 50 μg/mL
  Growth temperature: 37°C
  Growth strain: DH5alpha
  Copy number: High Copy
Gene/Insert
  Gene/Insert name: EGFP-rat NFM fusion (alt names: NFM; neurofilament protein M)
  Species: R. norvegicus (rat)
  Insert size (bp): 3330
  Entrez Gene: Nefm (a.k.a. Nef3, Nfm)
  Promoter: CMV
  Tag / fusion protein: EGFP (N terminal on insert)
  Cloning method: Restriction Enzyme; 5′ cloning site ApaI (not destroyed); 3′ cloning site ApaI (destroyed during cloning)
  Sequencing primers: 5′ multiple primers; 3′ multiple primers
Resource information
  A portion of this plasmid was derived from a plasmid made by: Rat NFM cDNA originally cloned by Ron Liem, Department of Pathology, Columbia University College of Physicians and Surgeons, New York
Terms and licenses: Academic/Nonprofit Terms; Industry Terms: Not Available to Industry
Depositor comments: Plasmid first described in Wang et al. (2000) "Rapid movement of axonal neurofilaments interrupted by prolonged pauses" Nature Cell Biology 2:137-141.
How to cite: pEGFP-rNFM was a gift from Anthony Brown (Addgene plasmid # 32907 ; http://n2t.net/addgene:32907 ; RRID:Addgene_32907)
