>Addgene plasmid #32907 | pEGFP-rNFM | addgene partial sequence | sequence record 41176 | EGFP-C 5'-CATGGTCCTGCTGGAGTTCGTG-3'
ATGGACGAGCTGTACAAGTCCGGACTCAGATCTCGAGCTCAAGCTTCGAATTCTGCAGTCGACGGTACCG
CGGGCCCAATTCCGGCCTCCAAGATGAGCTACACGCTGGACTCGCTGGGCAACCCGTCCGCCTACCGGCG
GGTCACCGAGACCCGCTCCAGCTTCAGTCGTGTGAGCGGTTCCCCGTCCAGCGGCTTCCGCTCGCAGTCC
TGGTCCCGCGGCTCGCCCAGCACCGTGTCCTCCTCCTACAAGCGCAGCGCGCTCGCCCCGCGCCTCGCCT
ACAGCTCGGCTATGCTCAGCTCGGCCGAGAGCAGCCTCGACTTCAGCCAGTCCTCTTCGCTGCTTAACGG
CGGCTCCGGCGGCGACTACAAGCTGTCCCGCTCCAACGAGAAAGAGCAGCTGCAGGGGCTGAACGACCGC
TTCGCCGGCTACATCGAGAAAGTGCACTACTTGGAACAACAGAACAAGGAGATCGAGGCAGAGATCCACG
CGCTGCGGCAGAAGCAGGCCTCGCACGCCCAGCTGGGTGACGCTTACGACCAGGAGATCCGAGAGCTGCG
CGCCACCCTGGAGATGGTGAATCACGAGAAGGCTCAAGTGCAGCTGGACTCTGATCACTTGGAGGAAGAC
ATCCACCGGCTCAAGGAGCGCTTCGAGGAGGAGGCGCGGCTGCGGGACGACACCGAGGCTGCCATCCGGG
CGCTGCGCAAAGACATAGAGGAGTCGTCGATGGTTAAGGTGGAGCTGGACAAGAAGGTGCAGTCGCTGCA
GGATGAGGTGGCCTTCCTGCGGAGCAATCACGAAGAGGAGGTGGCCGACCTGCTGGCCCAGATCCAGGCG
TCGCACATCACCGTAGAGCGCAAAGACTACCTGAAGACAGACATCTCCACGGCGCTGAAAGAGATCCGCT
CCCAGCTCGA
